Addgene plasmid #69465: pMXs-Puro-CLDN18-ARHGAP26
Purpose: Expresses Cldn18-Arhgap26 fusion gene.
Depositing lab: Axel Hillmer. Depositing organization: Genome Institute of Singapore, A*STAR Research Entities. Publication: Recurrent Fusion Genes in Gastric Cancer: CLDN18-ARHGAP26 Induces Loss of Epithelial Integrity. Yao F, Kausalya JP, Sia YY, Teo AS, Lee WH, Ong AG, Zhang Z, Tan JH, Li G, Bertrand D, Liu X, Poh HM, Guan P, Zhu F, Pathiraja TN, Ariyaratne PN, Rao J, Woo XY, Cai S, Mulawadi FH, Poh WT, Veeravalli L, Chan CS, Lim SS, Leong ST, Neo SC, Choi PS, Chew EG, Nagarajan N, Jacques PE, So JB, Ruan X, Yeoh KG, Tan P, Sung WK, Hunziker W, Ruan Y, Hillmer AM. Cell Rep. 2015 Jul 14;12(2):272-85. doi: 10.1016/j.celrep.2015.06.020. Epub 2015 Jul 2. PubMed 26146084.
Backbone
  Vector backbone: pMXs-Puro
  Backbone manufacturer: cell biolabs
  Backbone size w/o insert (bp): 5604
  Total vector size (bp): 7579
  Modifications to backbone: Added a fusion gene and a HA tag
  Vector type: Retroviral
  Selectable markers: Puromycin
Growth in bacteria
  Bacterial resistance: Ampicillin, 100 μg/mL
  Growth temperature: 37°C
  Growth strain: NEB Stable
  Growth instructions: 200mg/L
  Copy number: Unknown
Gene/Insert
  Gene/Insert name: CLDN18-ARHGAP26 (alt names: claudin 18; Rho GTPase activating protein 26)
  Species: H. sapiens (human)
  Insert size (bp): 1975
  GenBank ID: NM_001002026 NM_001135608
  Entrez Gene: ARHGAP26 (a.k.a. GRAF, GRAF1, OPHN1L, OPHN1L1); CLDN18 (a.k.a. SFTA5, SFTPJ)
  Tag / fusion protein: HA TAG (C terminal on insert)
  Cloning method: TOPO Cloning
  Sequencing primers: 5′ TAGAACCTCGCTGGAAAGGA; 3′ CGGGACTATGGTTGCTGACT
Terms and licenses: Academic/Nonprofit Terms; Industry Terms: Not Available to Industry
How to cite: pMXs-Puro-CLDN18-ARHGAP26 was a gift from Axel Hillmer (Addgene plasmid # 69465 ; http://n2t.net/addgene:69465 ; RRID:Addgene_69465)
