[The description below was written by a language model from this plasmid's Addgene catalogue record and pLannotate feature annotations shown in this document.]
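Description:
pMXs-Puro-CLDN18-ARHGAP26 is a Moloney murine leukemia virus-based retroviral expression vector of 7,579 bp, built on the pMXs-Puro backbone, that delivers a human CLDN18-ARHGAP26 fusion gene into mammalian cells. In bacteria it is maintained through a high-copy ColE1/pUC-type origin and selected with ampicillin via the β-lactamase gene and its native promoter. The viral portion is flanked by MMLV long terminal repeats and includes the Ψ packaging signal, a truncated gag segment lacking its start codon, and a pol region carrying the splice acceptor. Together these elements allow the transcript to be packaged into virions when gag, pol and env are supplied in trans by a packaging cell line. No separate internal promoter is annotated upstream of the insert, so expression of the fusion presumably comes from the 5′ LTR. The annotation tool labels a small part of the 3′ LTR as a self-inactivating ΔU3 fragment, but an adjoining MMLV LTR annotation follows it, so this should not be taken as evidence of a self-inactivating design.

The insert of about 1.98 kb joins the coding sequence of the tight-junction protein claudin 18 to a portion of ARHGAP26 (GRAF), a GTPase-activating protein for RHOA and CDC42. The ARHGAP26 segment was matched by the annotator to the chicken orthologue, although the catalogue lists the insert as human. A C-terminal HA epitope follows for detection; the feature table shows only a short fragment of a 3xHA match, consistent with a single HA tag. Downstream, an SV40 enhancer/early promoter drives puromycin N-acetyltransferase, enabling selection of stably transduced cells. The associated publication concerns recurrent fusion genes in gastric cancer and the loss of epithelial integrity induced by this fusion, so the construct serves for stable expression of the fusion in functional studies of that kind.
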