Features (pLannotate 1.2.2; 16 found; start..end, strand, type, name):
     22..615     +  LTR            LTR: long terminal repeat from Moloney murine leukemia virus
    678..877     +  misc_feature   MMLV Ψ: packaging signal of Moloney murine leukemia virus (MMLV)
    929..1017    +  misc_feature   MESV Ψ (fragment): packaging signal of murine embryonic stem cell virus
   1094..1510    +  CDS            gag (truncated): truncated Moloney murine leukemia virus (MMLV) gag gene lacking the start codon
   1520..1894    +  misc_feature   pol region: Moloney murine leukemia virus (MMLV) pol region containing the splice acceptor site
   1932..2702    +  CDS            CLDN18: CLD18_HUMAN - Experimental evidence at protein level: Swiss-Prot protein existence level 1. Plays a major role in tight junction-specific obliteration of the intercellular space, through calcium-independent cell-adhesion activity. From Homo sapiens (Human).
   2682..3851    +  CDS            ARHGAP26 (fragment): RHG26_CHICK - Also known as GRAF. Experimental evidence at protein level: Swiss-Prot protein existence level 1. GTPase-activating protein for RHOA and CDC42. From Gallus gallus (Chicken).
   3858..3885    +  CDS            3xHA (fragment): three tandem HA epitope tags
   3924..4253    +  promoter       SV40 promoter: SV40 enhancer and early promoter
   4263..4862    +  CDS            PuroR: puromycin N-acetyltransferase; pac from Streptomyces; confers resistance to puromycin
   4962..5083    +  LTR            3' LTR (ΔU3) (fragment): self-inactivating 3' long terminal repeat (LTR) from Moloney murine leukemia virus
   5084..5553    +  LTR            LTR: long terminal repeat from Moloney murine leukemia virus
   5619..5671    -  CDS            lacI (fragment): lac repressor; lacI; The lac repressor binds to the lac operator to inhibit transcription in E. coli. This inhibition can be relieved by adding lactose or isopropyl-β-D-thiogalactopyranoside (IPTG).
   5854..6442    -  rep_origin     ori: high-copy-number ColE1/pMB1/pBR322/pUC origin of replication
   6606..7466    -  CDS            AmpR: β-lactamase; bla; confers resistance to ampicillin, carbenicillin, and related antibiotics
   7467..7571    -  promoter       AmpR promoter: bla
>Addgene plasmid #69465 | pMXs-Puro-CLDN18-ARHGAP26 | depositor full sequence | sequence record 122665 | pMXs-Puro- CLDN18-ARHGAP26
CCCGAAAAGTGCCACCTGCATAATGAAAGACCCCACCTGTAGGTTTGGCAAGCTAGCTTAAGTAACGCCA
TTTTGCAAGGCATGGAAAAATACATAACTGAGAATAGAAAAGTTCAGATCAAGGTCAGGAACAGATGGAA
CAGCTGAATATGGGCCAAACAGGATATCTGTGGTAAGCAGTTCCTGCCCCGGCTCAGGGCCAAGAACAGA
TGGAACAGCTGAATATGGGCCAAACAGGATATCTGTGGTAAGCAGTTCCTGCCCCGGCTCAGGGCCAAGA
ACAGATGGTCCCCAGATGCGGTCCAGCCCTCAGCAGTTTCTAGAGAACCATCAGATGTTTCCAGGGTGCC
CCAAGGACCTGAAATGACCCTGTGCCTTATTTGAACTAACCAATCAGTTCGCTTCTCGCTTCTGTTCGCG
CGCTTCTGCTCCCCGAGCTCAATAAAAGAGCCCACAACCCCTCACTCGGCGCGCCAGTCCTCCGATTGAC
TGAGTCGCCCGGGTACCCGTGTATCCAATAAACCCTCTTGCAGTTGCATCCGACTTGTGGTCTCGCTGTT
CCTTGGGAGGGTCTCCTCTGAGTGATTGACTACCCGTCAGCGGGGGTCTTTCATTTGGGGGCTCGTCCGG
GATCGGGAGACCCCTGCCCAGGGACCACCGACCCACCACCGGGAGGTAAGCTGGCCAGCAACTTATCTGT
GTCTGTCCGATTGTCTAGTGTCTATGACTGATTTTATGCGCCTGCGTCGGTACTAGTTAGCTAACTAGCT
CTGTATCTGGCGGACCCGTGGTGGAACTGACGAGTTCGGAACACCCGGCCGCAACCCTGGGAGACGTCCC
AGGGACTTCGGGGGCCGTTTTTGTGGCCCGACCTGAGTCCAAAAATCCCGATCGTTTTGGACTCTTTGGT
GCACCCCCCTAATAGGAGGGATATGTGGTTCTGGTAGGAGACGAGAACCTAAAACAGTTCCCGCCTCCGT
CTGAATTTTTGCTTTCGGTTTGGGACCGAAGCCGCGCCGCGCGTCTTGTCTGCTGCAGCATCGTTCTGTG
TTGTCTCTGTCTGACTGTGTTTCTGTATTTGTCTGAAAATTAGGGCCAGACTGTTACCACTCCCTTAAGT
TTGACCTTAGGTCACTGGAAAGATGTCGAGCGGATCGCTCACAACCAGTCGGTAGATGTCAAGAAGAGAC
GTTGGGTTACCTTCTGCTCTGCAGAATGGCCAACCTTTAACGTCGGATGGCCGCGAGACGGCACCTTTAA
CCGAGACCTCATCACCCAGGTTAAGATCAAGGTCTTTTCACCTGGCCCGCATGGACACCCAGACCAGGTC
CCCTACATCGTGACCTGGGAAGCCTTGGCTTTTGACCCCCCTCCCTGGGTCAAGCCCTTTGTACACCCTA
AGCCTCCGCCTCCTCTTCCTCCATCCGCCCCGTCTCTCCCCCTTGAACCTCCTCGTTCGACCCCGCCTCG
ATCCTCCCTTTATCCAGCCCTCACTCCTTCTCTAGGCGCCCCCATATGGCCATATGAGATCTTATATGGG
GCACCCCCGCCCCTTGTAAACTTCCCTGACCCTGACATGACAAGAGTTACTAACAGCCCCTCTCTCCAAG
CTCACTTACAGGCTCTCTACTTAGTCCAGCACGAAGTCTGGAGACCTCTGGCGGCAGCCTACCAAGAACA
ACTGGACCGACCGGTGGTACCTCACCCTTACCGAGTCGGCGACACAGTGTGGGTCCGCCGACACCAGACT
AAGAACCTAGAACCTCGCTGGAAAGGACCTTACACAGTCCTGCTGACCACCCCCACCGCCCTCAAAGTAG
ACGGCATCGCAGCTTGGATACACGCCGCCCACGTGAAGGCTGCCGACCCCGGGGGTGGACCATCCTCTAG
ACTGCCGGATCTAGCTAGTTAATTAAGGATCCGCCGCCACCATGGCCGTGACTGCCTGTCAGGGCTTGGG
GTTCGTGGTTTCACTGATTGGGATTGCGGGCATCATTGCTGCCACCTGCATGGACCAGTGGAGCACCCAA
GACTTGTACAACAACCCCGTAACAGCTGTTTTCAACTACCAGGGGCTGTGGCGCTCCTGTGTCCGAGAGA
GCTCTGGCTTCACCGAGTGCCGGGGCTACTTCACCCTGCTGGGGCTGCCAGCCATGCTGCAGGCAGTGCG
AGCCCTGATGATCGTAGGCATCGTCCTGGGTGCCATTGGCCTCCTGGTATCCATCTTTGCCCTGAAATGC
ATCCGCATTGGCAGCATGGAGGACTCTGCCAAAGCCAACATGACACTGACCTCCGGGATCATGTTCATTG
TCTCAGGTCTTTGTGCAATTGCTGGAGTGTCTGTGTTTGCCAACATGCTGGTGACTAACTTCTGGATGTC
CACAGCTAACATGTACACCGGCATGGGTGGGATGGTGCAGACTGTTCAGACCAGGTACACATTTGGTGCG
GCTCTGTTCGTGGGCTGGGTCGCTGGAGGCCTCACACTAATTGGGGGTGTGATGATGTGCATCGCCTGCC
GGGGCCTGGCACCAGAAGAAACCAACTACAAAGCCGTTTCTTATCATGCCTCAGGCCACAGTGTTGCCTA
CAAGCCTGGAGGCTTCAAGGCCAGCACTGGCTTTGGGTCCAACACCAAAAACAAGAAGATATACGATGGA
GGTGCCCGCACAGAGGACGAGGTCTACAACTCGAACAAAGACAGCCAGAGTGAAGGGACTGCGCAGTTGG
ACAGCATTGGCTTCAGCATAATCAGGAAATGCATCCATGCTGTGGAAACCAGAGGGATCAACGAGCAAGG
GCTGTATCGAATTGTGGGGGTCAACTCCAGAGTGCAGAAGTTGCTGAGTGTCCTGATGGACCCCAAGACT
GCTTCTGAGACAGAAACAGATATCTGTGCTGAATGGGAGATAAAGACCATCACTAGTGCTCTGAAGACCT
ACCTAAGAATGCTTCCAGGACCACTCATGATGTACCAGTTTCAAAGAAGTTTCATCAAAGCAGCAAAACT
GGAGAACCAGGAGTCTCGGGTCTCTGAAATCCACAGCCTTGTTCATCGGCTCCCAGAGAAAAATCGGCAG
ATGTTACAGCTGCTCATGAACCACTTGGCAAATGTTGCTAACAACCACAAGCAGAATTTGATGACGGTGG
CAAACCTTGGTGTGGTGTTTGGACCCACTCTGCTGAGGCCTCAGGAAGAAACAGTAGCAGCCATCATGGA
CATCAAATTTCAGAACATTGTCATTGAGATCCTAATAGAAAACCACGAAAAGATATTTAACACCGTGCCC
GATATGCCTCTCACCAATGCCCAGCTGCACCTGTCTCGGAAGAAGAGCAGTGACTCCAAGCCCCCGTCCT
GCAGCGAGAGGCCCCTGACGCTCTTCCACACCGTTCAGTCAACAGAGAAACAGGAACAAAGGAACAGCAT
CATCAACTCCAGTTTGGAATCTGTCTCATCAAATCCAAACAGCATCCTTAATTCCAGCAGCAGCTTACAG
CCCAACATGAACTCCAGTGACCCAGACCTGGCTGTGGTCAAACCCACCCGGCCCAACTCACTCCCCCCGA
ATCCAAGCCCAACTTCACCCCTCTCGCCATCTTGGCCCATGTTCTCGGCGCCATCCAGCCCTATGCCCAC
CTCATCCACGTCCAGCGACTCATCCCCCGTCAGCACACCGTTCCGGAAGGCAAAAGCCTTGTATGCCTGC
AAAGCTGAACATGACTCAGAACTTTCGTTCACAGCAGGCACGGTCTTCGATAATGTTCACCCATCTCAGG
AGCCTGGCTGGTTGGAGGGGACTCTGAACGGAAAGACTGGCCTCATCCCTGAGAATTACGTGGAGTTCCT
CCTCGAGTACCCATACGATGTTCCAGATTACGCTTGATGAGCGGCCGCCAGCACAGTGGTCGACCTGTGG
AATGTGTGTCAGTTAGGGTGTGGAAAGTCCCCAGGCTCCCCAGCAGGCAGAAGTATGCAAAGCATGCATC
TCAATTAGTCAGCAACCAGGTGTGGAAAGTCCCCAGGCTCCCCAGCAGGCAGAAGTATGCAAAGCATGCA
TCTCAATTAGTCAGCAACCATAGTCCCGCCCCTAACTCCGCCCATCCCGCCCCTAACTCCGCCCAGTTCC
GCCCATTCTCCGCCCCATGGCTGACTAATTTTTTTTATTTATGCAGAGGCCGAGGCCGCCTCGGCCTCTG
AGCTATTCCAGAAGTAGTGAGGAGGCTTTTTTGGAGGCCTAGGCTTTTGCAAAAAGCTTACCATGACCGA
GTACAAGCCCACGGTGCGCCTCGCCACCCGCGACGACGTCCCCAGGGCCGTACGCACCCTCGCCGCCGCG
TTCGCCGACTACCCCGCCACGCGCCACACCGTCGATCCGGACCGCCACATCGAGCGGGTCACCGAGCTGC
AAGAACTCTTCCTCACGCGCGTCGGGCTCGACATCGGCAAGGTGTGGGTCGCGGACGACGGCGCCGCGGT
GGCGGTCTGGACCACGCCGGAGAGCGTCGAAGCGGGGGCGGTGTTCGCCGAGATCGGCCCGCGCATGGCC
GAGTTGAGCGGTTCCCGGCTGGCCGCGCAGCAACAGATGGAAGGCCTCCTGGCGCCGCACCGGCCCAAGG
AGCCCGCGTGGTTCCTGGCCACCGTCGGCGTCTCGCCCGACCACCAGGGCAAGGGTCTGGGCAGCGCCGT
CGTGCTCCCCGGAGTGGAGGCGGCCGAGCGCGCCGGGGTGCCCGCCTTCCTGGAGACCTCCGCGCCCCGC
AACCTCCCCTTCTACGAGCGGCTCGGCTTCACCGTCACCGCCGACGTCGAGTGCCCGAAGGACCGCGCGA
CCTGGTGCATGACCCGCAAGCCCGGTGCCTGACGCCCGCCCCACGACCCGCAGCGCCCGACCGAAAGGAG
CGCACGACCCATCGTCGACGATAAAATAAAAGATTTTATTTAGTCTCCAGAAAAAGGGGGGAATGAAAGA
CCCCACCTGTAGGTTTGGCAAGCTAGCTTAAGTAACGCCATTTTGCAAGGCATGGAAAAATACATAACTG
AGAATAGAGAAGTTCAGATCAAGGTCAGGAACAGATGGAACAGCTGAATATGGGCCAAACAGGATATCTG
TGGTAAGCAGTTCCTGCCCCGGCTCAGGGCCAAGAACAGATGGAACAGCTGAATATGGGCCAAACAGGAT
ATCTGTGGTAAGCAGTTCCTGCCCCGGCTCAGGGCCAAGAACAGATGGTCCCCAGATGCGGTCCAGCCCT
CAGCAGTTTCTAGAGAACCATCAGATGTTTCCAGGGTGCCCCAAGGACCTGAAATGACCCTGTGCCTTAT
TTGAACTAACCAATCAGTTCGCTTCTCGCTTCTGTTCGCGCGCTTCTGCTCCCCGAGCTCAATAAAAGAG
CCCACAACCCCTCACTCGGGGCGCCAGTCCTCCGATTGACTGAGTCGCCCGGGTACCCGTGTATCCAATA
AACCCTCTTGCAGTTGCATCCGACTTGTGGTCTCGCTGTTCCTTGGGAGGGTCTCCTCTGAGTGATTGAC
TACCCGTCAGCGGGGGTCTTTCACATGCAGCATGTATCAAAATTAATTTGGTTTTTTTTCTTAAGTATTT
ACATTAAATGGCCATAGTTGCATTAATGAATCGGCCAACGCGCGGGGAGAGGCGGTTTGCGTATTGGGCG
CTCTTCCGCTTCCTCGCTCACTGACTCGCTGCGCTCGGTCGTTCGGCTGCGGCGAGCGGTATCAGCTCAC
TCAAAGGCGGTAATACGGTTATCCACAGAATCAGGGGATAACGCAGGAAAGAACATGTGAGCAAAAGGCC
AGCAAAAGGCCAGGAACCGTAAAAAGGCCGCGTTGCTGGCGTTTTTCCATAGGCTCCGCCCCCCTGACGA
GCATCACAAAAATCGACGCTCAAGTCAGAGGTGGCGAAACCCGACAGGACTATAAAGATACCAGGCGTTT
CCCCCTGGAAGCTCCCTCGTGCGCTCTCCTGTTCCGACCCTGCCGCTTACCGGATACCTGTCCGCCTTTC
TCCCTTCGGGAAGCGTGGCGCTTTCTCATAGCTCACGCTGTAGGTATCTCAGTTCGGTGTAGGTCGTTCG
CTCCAAGCTGGGCTGTGTGCACGAACCCCCCGTTCAGCCCGACCGCTGCGCCTTATCCGGTAACTATCGT
CTTGAGTCCAACCCGGTAAGACACGACTTATCGCCACTGGCAGCAGCCACTGGTAACAGGATTAGCAGAG
CGAGGTATGTAGGCGGTGCTACAGAGTTCTTGAAGTGGTGGCCTAACTACGGCTACACTAGAAGAACAGT
ATTTGGTATCTGCGCTCTGCTGAAGCCAGTTACCTTCGGAAAAAGAGTTGGTAGCTCTTGATCCGGCAAA
CAAACCACCGCTGGTAGCGGTGGTTTTTTTGTTTGCAAGCAGCAGATTACGCGCAGAAAAAAAGGATCTC
AAGAAGATCCTTTGATCTTTTCTACGGGGTCTGACGCTCAGTGGAACGAAAACTCACGTTAAGGGATTTT
GGTCATGAGATTATCAAAAAGGATCTTCACCTAGATCCTTTTGCGGCCGGCCGCAAATCAATCTAAAGTA
TATATGAGTAAACTTGGTCTGACAGTTACCAATGCTTAATCAGTGAGGCACCTATCTCAGCGATCTGTCT
ATTTCGTTCATCCATAGTTGCCTGACTCCCCGTCGTGTAGATAACTACGATACGGGAGGGCTTACCATCT
GGCCCCAGTGCTGCAATGATACCGCGAGACCCACGCTCACCGGCTCCAGATTTATCAGCAATAAACCAGC
CAGCCGGAAGGGCCGAGCGCAGAAGTGGTCCTGCAACTTTATCCGCCTCCATCCAGTCTATTAATTGTTG
CCGGGAAGCTAGAGTAAGTAGTTCGCCAGTTAATAGTTTGCGCAACGTTGTTGCCATTGCTACAGGCATC
GTGGTGTCACGCTCGTCGTTTGGTATGGCTTCATTCAGCTCCGGTTCCCAACGATCAAGGCGAGTTACAT
GATCCCCCATGTTGTGCAAAAAAGCGGTTAGCTCCTTCGGTCCTCCGATCGTTGTCAGAAGTAAGTTGGC
CGCAGTGTTATCACTCATGGTTATGGCAGCACTGCATAATTCTCTTACTGTCATGCCATCCGTAAGATGC
TTTTCTGTGACTGGTGAGTACTCAACCAAGTCATTCTGAGAATAGTGTATGCGGCGACCGAGTTGCTCTT
GCCCGGCGTCAATACGGGATAATACCGCGCCACATAGCAGAACTTTAAAAGTGCTCATCATTGGAAAACG
TTCTTCGGGGCGAAAACTCTCAAGGATCTTACCGCTGTTGAGATCCAGTTCGATGTAACCCACTCGTGCA
CCCAACTGATCTTCAGCATCTTTTACTTTCACCAGCGTTTCTGGGTGAGCAAAAACAGGAAGGCAAAATG
CCGCAAAAAAGGGAATAAGGGCGACACGGAAATGTTGAATACTCATACTCTTCCTTTTTCAATATTATTG
AAGCATTTATCAGGGTTATTGTCTCATGAGCGGATACATATTTGAATGTATTTAGAAAAATAAACAAATA
GGGGTTCCGCGCACATTTC
