>Addgene plasmid #69465 | pMXs-Puro-CLDN18-ARHGAP26 | addgene partial sequence | sequence record 129696 | pMX-S1811 5'-GACGGCATCGCAGCTTGGATACAC-3'
CGGGGGTGGACCATCCTCTAGACTGCCGGATCTAGCTAGTTAATTAAGGATCCGCCGCCACCATGGCCGT
GACTGCCTGTCAGGGCTTGGGGTTCGTGGTTTCACTGATTGGGATTGCGGGCATCATTGCTGCCACCTGC
ATGGACCAGTGGAGCACCCAAGACTTGTACAACAACCCCGTAACAGCTGTTTTCAACTACCAGGGGCTGT
GGCGCTCCTGTGTCCGAGAGAGCTCTGGCTTCACCGAGTGCCGGGGCTACTTCACCCTGCTGGGGCTGCC
AGCCATGCTGCAGGCAGTGCGAGCCCTGATGATCGTAGGCATCGTCCTGGGTGCCATTGGCCTCCTGGTA
TCCATCTTTGCCCTGAAATGCATCCGCATTGGCAGCATGGAGGACTCTGCCAAAGCCAACATGACACTGA
CCTCCGGGATCATGTTCATTGTCTCAGGTCTTTGTGCAATTGCTGGAGTGTCTGTGTTTGCCAACATGCT
GGTGACTAACTTCTGGATGTCCACAGCTAACATGTACACCGGCATGGGTGGGATGGTGCAGACTGTTCAG
ACCAGGTACACATTTGGTGCGGCTCTGTTCGTGGGCTGGGTCGCTGGAGGCCTCACACTAATTGGGGGTG
TGATGATGTGCATCGCCTGCCGGGGCCTGGCACCAGAAGAAACCAACTACAAAGCCGTTTCTTATCATGC
CTCAGGCCACAGTGTTGCCTACAAGCCTGGAGGCTTCAAGGCCAGCACTGGCTTTGGGTCCAACACCAAA
AACAAGAAGATATACGATGGAGGTGCCCGCACAGAGGACGAGGTCTACAACTCGAACAAAGACAGCCAGA
GTGAAGGGACTGCGCAGTTGGACAGCATTGGCTTCAGCATAATCAGGAA
