>Addgene plasmid #69465 | pMXs-Puro-CLDN18-ARHGAP26 | addgene partial sequence | sequence record 129697 | pBABE3 5'-ACCCTAACTGACACACATTCC-3'
GCTCATCAAGCGTAATCTGGAACATCGTATGGGTACTCGAGGAGGAACTCCACGTAATTCTCAGGGATGA
GGCCAGTCTTTCCGTTCAGAGTCCCCTCCAACCAGCCAGGCTCCTGAGATGGGTGAACATTATCGAAGAC
CGTGCCTGCTGTGAACGAAAGTTCTGAGTCATGTTCAGCTTTGCAGGCATACAAGGCTTTTGCCTTCCGG
AACGGTGTGCTGACGGGGGATGAGTCGCTGGACGTGGATGAGGTGGGCATAGGGCTGGATGGCGCCGAGA
ACATGGGCCAAGATGGCGAGAGGGGTGAAGTTGGGCTTGGATTCGGGGGGAGTGAGTTGGGCCGGGTGGG
TTTGACCACAGCCAGGTCTGGGTCACTGGAGTTCATGTTGGGCTGTAAGCTGCTGCTGGAATTAAGGATG
CTGTTTGGATTTGATGAGACAGATTCCAAACTGGAGTTGATGATGCTGTTCCTTTGTTCCTGTTTCTCTG
TTGACTGAACGGTGTGGAAGAGCGTCAGGGGCCTCTCGCTGCAGGACGGGGGCTTGGAGTCACTGCTCTT
CTTCCGAGACAGGTGCAGCTGGGCATTGGTGAGAGGCATATCGGGCACGGTGTTAAATATCTTTTCGTGG
TTTTCTATTAGGATCTCAATGACAATGTTCTGAAATTTGATGTCCATGATGGCTGCTACTGTTTCTTCCT
GAGGCCTCAGCAGAGTGGGTCCAAACACCACACCAAGGTTTGCCACCGTCATCAAATTCTGCTTGTGGTT
GTTAGCAACATTTGCCAAGTGGTTCATGAGCAGCTGTAACATCTGCCGATTTTTCTCTGGGAGCCGATGA
ACAAGGCTGTGGATTTCAGAGACCCGAGACTCCTGGTTCTCCAGTT
